Addgene plasmid #111822: pCRISPR_eGFP_314
Purpose: Knockout eGFP
Depositing lab: Steve Shih. Publication: An automated microfluidic gene-editing platform for deciphering cancer genes. Sinha H, Quach ABV, Vo PQN, Shih SCC. Lab Chip. 2018 Jul 24;18(15):2300-2312. doi: 10.1039/c8lc00470f. PubMed 29989627.
Backbone
  Vector backbone: All_in_one_CRISPR/Cas9_LacZ
  Backbone manufacturer: Lynne Postovit (Addgene plasmid # 74293)
  Backbone size w/o insert (bp): 10694
  Total vector size (bp): 10394
  Modifications to backbone: Removal of LacZ-alpha in the cloning process
  Vector type: Mammalian Expression, Bacterial Expression, CRISPR
  Selectable markers: Neomycin (select with G418)
Growth in bacteria
  Bacterial resistance: Ampicillin, 100 μg/mL
  Growth temperature: 37°C
  Growth strain: DH5alpha
  Copy number: High Copy
Gene/Insert
  Gene/Insert name: gRNA targeting eGFP 294-314
  gRNA/shRNA sequence: GCAACTACAAGACCCGCGCCG
  Species: H. sapiens (human), Synthetic
  Promoter: U6
  Tag / fusion protein: mCherry
  Cloning method: Restriction Enzyme; 5′ cloning site BsmBI (destroyed during cloning); 3′ cloning site BsmBI (destroyed during cloning)
  Sequencing primers: 5′ SP6 Forward: ATTTAGGTGACACTATAGA
Terms and licenses: Academic/Nonprofit Terms; Industry Terms: Not Available to Industry
How to cite: pCRISPR_eGFP_314 was a gift from Steve Shih (Addgene plasmid # 111822 ; http://n2t.net/addgene:111822 ; RRID:Addgene_111822)
