[The description below was written by a language model from this plasmid's Addgene catalogue record, the feature table of its GenBank file and pLannotate feature annotations shown in this document.]
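Description:
pCRISPR_eGFP_314 is an all-in-one CRISPR/Cas9 plasmid for knocking out eGFP in mammalian cells. It was built on the All_in_one_CRISPR/Cas9_LacZ backbone by replacing the LacZ-alpha stuffer with a guide sequence at BsmBI sites, which were destroyed in the process. It is propagated in E. coli as a high-copy plasmid through a ColE1/pUC-type origin with ampicillin selection (AmpR), and transfected mammalian cells can be selected with G418.

The plasmid carries three mammalian expression units. A human U6 RNA polymerase III promoter drives a guide whose 21-nt spacer targets eGFP positions 294–314, fused to the Streptococcus pyogenes gRNA scaffold. The automated annotation labels this spacer as an mVenus fragment, which simply reflects its GFP-family origin. Downstream, the CMV enhancer/promoter drives S. pyogenes Cas9, followed in the depositor's map by an SV40 nuclear localisation signal and an HA epitope. A third cassette uses the SV40 early promoter (containing the SV40 ori) to express mCherry, an EMCV IRES and NeoR/KanR as a single bicistronic transcript ending in an SV40 poly(A) signal. Red fluorescence therefore marks transfected cells while the same message confers G418 resistance. Although the catalogue lists mCherry as a tag, the maps show it as a separate reporter rather than a fusion to Cas9. No polyadenylation signal is annotated for the Cas9 unit. Residual lac promoter/operator, SP6 and T7 promoter elements flank the guide cassette.

The depositor's map is 10,394 bp and the sequenced record is 10,440 nt, with the feature layout otherwise in agreement. The associated work used the plasmid on an automated microfluidic gene-editing platform, where loss of eGFP fluorescence would give a readout of editing.
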