LOCUS       sgRNA_eGFP_314 10394 bp ds-DNA circular 12-OCT-2017
DEFINITION  .
FEATURES             Location/Qualifiers
     promoter        1380..1583
                     /label="CMV promoter"
     misc_feature    763..963
                     /label="g-block"
     rep_origin      6034..6169
                     /label="SV40 ori"
     rep_origin      9796..10384
                     /label="ori"
     misc_feature    816..836
                     /label="Seed Sequence"
     CDS             7582..8385
                     /label="NeoR/KanR"
     promoter        291..296
                     /label="lac promoter"
     promoter        389..407
                     /label="SP6 promoter"
     protein_bind    329..345
                     /label="lac operator"
     promoter        315..321
                     /label="lac promoter"
     promoter        1628..1646
                     /label="T7 promoter"
     CDS             8858..9625
                     /label="AmpR"
     promoter        419..437
                     /label="T7 promoter"
     protein_bind    255..276
                     /label="CAP binding site"
     enhancer        1000..1379
                     /label="CMV enhancer"
     CDS             6247..6957
                     /label="mCherry"
     primer_bind     353..369
                     /label="M13 rev"
     CDS             8789..8857
                     /label="AmpR"
     CDS             5785..5805
                     /label="SV40 NLS"
     CDS             1666..5769
                     /label="Cas9"
     primer_bind     complement(8687..8703)
                     /label="M13 rev"
     misc_feature    6973..7546
                     /label="IRES"
     promoter        5854..6183
                     /label="SV40 promoter"
     promoter        297..314
                     /label="lac promoter"
     protein_bind    8711..8727
                     /label="lac operator"
     CDS             5806..5832
                     /label="HA"
     polyA_signal    8517..8638
                     /label="SV40 poly(A) signal"
ORIGIN
        1 gccttttgct ggccttttgc tcacatgttc tttcctgcgt tatcccctga ttctgtggat
       61 aaccgtatta ccgcctttga gtgagctgat accgctcgcc gcagccgaac gaccgagcgc
      121 agcgagtcag tgagcgagga agcggaagag cgcccaatac gcaaaccgcc tctccccgcg
      181 cgttggccga ttcattaatg cagctggcac gacaggtttc ccgactggaa agcgggcagt
      241 gagcgcaacg caattaatgt gagttagctc actcattagg caccccaggc tttacacttt
      301 atgcttccgg ctcgtatgtt gtgtggaatt gtgagcggat aacaatttca cacaggaaac
      361 agctatgaca tgattacgaa ttgcaacgat ttaggtgaca ctatagaaga gaaggaatta
      421 atacgactca ctatagggag agagagagaa ttaccctcac taaagggagg agaagcatga
      481 attccccagt ggaaagacgc gcaggcaaaa cgcaccacgt gacggagcgt gaccgcgcgc
      541 cgagcgcgcg ccaaggtcgg gcaggaagag ggcctatttc ccatgattcc ttcatatttg
      601 catatacgat acaaggctgt tagagagata attagaatta atttgactgt aaacacaaag
      661 atattagtac aaaatacgtg acgtagaaag taataatttc ttgggtagtt tgcagtttta
      721 aaattatgtt ttaaaatgga ctatcatatg cttaccgtaa ctTGAAAGTA TTTCGATTTC
      781 TTGGGTTTAT ATATCTTGTG GAAAGGACGA GGATCGCAAC TACAAGACCC GCGCCGGTTT
      841 TAGAGCTAGA AATAGCAAGT TAAAATAAGG CTAGTCCGTT ATCAACTTGA AAAAGTGGCA
      901 CCGAGTCGGT GCTTTTTTCT AGACACAATT GCATGAAGAA TCTGCTTAGG GTTAGGCGTT
      961 TTGcgctgct tcgcgatgta cgggccagat atacgcgttg acattgatta ttgactagtt
     1021 attaatagta atcaattacg gggtcattag ttcatagccc atatatggag ttccgcgtta
     1081 cataacttac ggtaaatggc ccgcctggct gaccgcccaa cgacccccgc ccattgacgt
     1141 caataatgac gtatgttccc atagtaacgc caatagggac tttccattga cgtcaatggg
     1201 tggagtattt acggtaaact gcccacttgg cagtacatca agtgtatcat atgccaagta
     1261 cgccccctat tgacgtcaat gacggtaaat ggcccgcctg gcattatgcc cagtacatga
     1321 ccttatggga ctttcctact tggcagtaca tctacgtatt agtcatcgct attaccatgg
     1381 tgatgcggtt ttggcagtac atcaatgggc gtggatagcg gtttgactca cggggatttc
     1441 caagtctcca ccccattgac gtcaatggga gtttgttttg gcaccaaaat caacgggact
     1501 ttccaaaatg tcgtaacaac tccgccccat tgacgcaaat gggcggtagg cgtgtacggt
     1561 gggaggtcta tataagcaga gctctctggc taactagaga acccactgct tactggctta
     1621 tcgaaattaa tacgactcac tatagggaga cccaagcttg ccaccatgga caagaagtac
     1681 agcatcggcc tggacatcgg taccaacagc gtgggctggg ccgtgatcac cgacgagtac
     1741 aaggtgccca gcaagaagtt caaggtgctg ggcaacaccg accgccacag catcaagaag
     1801 aacctgatcg gcgccctgct gttcgacagc ggcgagaccg ccgaggccac ccgcctgaag
     1861 cgcaccgccc gccgccgcta cacccgccgc aagaaccgca tctgctacct gcaggagatc
     1921 ttcagcaacg agatggccaa ggtggacgac agcttcttcc accgcctgga ggagagcttc
     1981 ctggtggagg aggacaagaa gcacgagcgc caccccatct tcggcaacat cgtggacgag
     2041 gtggcctacc acgagaagta ccccaccatc taccacctgc gcaagaagct ggtggacagc
     2101 accgacaagg ccgacctgcg cctgatctac ctggccctgg cccacatgat caagttccgc
     2161 ggccacttcc tgatcgaggg cgacctgaac cccgacaaca gcgacgtgga caagctgttc
     2221 atccagctgg tgcagaccta caaccagctg ttcgaggaga accccatcaa cgccagcggc
     2281 gtggacgcca aggccatcct gagcgcccgc ctgagcaaga gccgccgcct ggagaacctg
     2341 atcgcccagc tgcccggcga gaagaagaac ggcctgttcg gcaacctgat cgccctgagc
     2401 ctgggcctga cccccaactt caagagcaac ttcgacctgg ccgaggacgc caagctgcag
     2461 ctgagcaagg acacctacga cgacgacctg gacaacctgc tggcccagat cggcgaccag
     2521 tacgccgacc tgttcctggc cgccaagaac ctgagcgacg ccatcctgct gagcgacatc
     2581 ctgcgcgtga acaccgagat caccaaggcc cccctgagcg ccagcatgat caagcgctac
     2641 gacgagcacc accaggacct gaccctgctg aaggccctgg tgcgccagca gctgcccgag
     2701 aagtacaagg agatcttctt cgaccagagc aagaacggct acgccggcta catcgacggc
     2761 ggcgccagcc aggaggagtt ctacaagttc atcaagccca tcctggagaa gatggacggc
     2821 accgaggagc tgctggtgaa gctgaaccgc gaggacctgc tgcgcaagca gcgcaccttc
     2881 gacaacggca gcatccccca ccagatccac ctgggcgagc tgcacgccat cctgcgccgc
     2941 caggaggact tctacccctt cctgaaggac aaccgcgaga agatcgagaa gatcctgacc
     3001 ttccgcatcc cctactacgt gggccccctg gcccgcggca acagccgctt cgcctggatg
     3061 acccgcaaga gcgaggagac catcaccccc tggaacttcg aggaggtggt ggacaagggc
     3121 gccagcgccc agagcttcat cgagcgcatg accaacttcg acaagaacct gcccaacgag
     3181 aaggtgctgc ccaagcacag cctgctgtac gagtacttca ccgtgtacaa cgagctgacc
     3241 aaggtgaagt acgtgaccga gggcatgcgc aagcccgcct tcctgagcgg cgagcagaag
     3301 aaggccatcg tggacctgct gttcaagacc aaccgcaagg tgaccgtgaa gcagctgaag
     3361 gaggactact tcaagaagat cgagtgcttc gacagcgtgg agatcagcgg cgtggaggac
     3421 cgcttcaacg ccagcctggg cacctaccac gacctgctga agatcatcaa ggacaaggac
     3481 ttcctggaca acgaggagaa cgaggacatc ctggaggaca tcgtgctgac cctgaccctg
     3541 ttcgaggacc gcgagatgat cgaggagcgc ctgaagacct acgcccacct gttcgacgac
     3601 aaggtgatga agcagctgaa gcgccgccgc tacaccggct ggggccgcct gagccgcaag
     3661 cttatcaacg gcatccgcga caagcagagc ggcaagacca tcctggactt cctgaagagc
     3721 gacggcttcg ccaaccgcaa cttcatgcag ctgatccacg acgacagcct gaccttcaag
     3781 gaggacatcc agaaggccca ggtgagcggc cagggcgaca gcctgcacga gcacatcgcc
     3841 aacctggccg gcagccccgc catcaagaag ggcatcctgc agaccgtgaa ggtggtggac
     3901 gagctggtga aggtgatggg ccgccacaag cccgagaaca tcgtgatcga gatggcccgc
     3961 gagaaccaga ccacccagaa gggccagaag aacagccgcg agcgcatgaa gcgcatcgag
     4021 gagggcatca aggagctggg cagccagatc ctgaaggagc accccgtgga gaacacccag
     4081 ctgcagaacg agaagctgta cctgtactac ctgcagaacg gccgcgacat gtacgtggac
     4141 caggagctgg acatcaaccg cctgagcgac tacgacgtgg accacatcgt gccccagagc
     4201 ttcctgaagg acgacagcat cgacaacaag gtgctgaccc gcagcgacaa gaaccgcggc
     4261 aagagcgaca acgtgcccag cgaggaggtg gtgaagaaga tgaagaacta ctggcgccag
     4321 ctgctgaacg ccaagctgat cacccagcgc aagttcgaca acctgaccaa ggccgagcgc
     4381 ggcggcctga gcgagctgga caaggccggc ttcatcaagc gccagctggt ggagacccgc
     4441 cagatcacca agcacgtggc ccagatcctg gacagccgca tgaacaccaa gtacgacgag
     4501 aacgacaagc tgatccgcga ggtgaaggtg atcaccctga agagcaagct ggtgagcgac
     4561 ttccgcaagg acttccagtt ctacaaggtg cgcgagatca acaactacca ccacgcccac
     4621 gacgcctacc tgaacgccgt ggtgggcacc gccctgatca agaagtaccc caagctggag
     4681 agcgagttcg tgtacggcga ctacaaggtg tacgacgtgc gcaagatgat cgccaagagc
     4741 gagcaggaga tcggcaaggc caccgccaag tacttcttct acagcaacat catgaacttc
     4801 ttcaagaccg agatcaccct ggccaacggc gagatccgca agcgccccct gatcgagacc
     4861 aacggcgaga ccggcgagat cgtgtgggac aagggccgcg acttcgccac cgtgcgcaag
     4921 gtgctgagca tgccccaggt gaacatcgtg aagaagaccg aggtgcagac cggcggcttc
     4981 agcaaggaga gcatcctgcc caagcgcaac agcgacaagc tgatcgcccg caagaaggac
     5041 tgggacccca agaagtacgg cggcttcgac agccccaccg tggcctacag cgtgctggtg
     5101 gtggccaagg tggagaaggg caagagcaag aagctgaaga gcgtgaagga gctgctgggc
     5161 atcaccatca tggagcgcag cagcttcgag aagaacccca tcgacttcct ggaggccaag
     5221 ggctacaagg aggtgaagaa ggacctgatc atcaagctgc ccaagtacag cctgttcgag
     5281 ctggagaacg gccgcaagcg catgctggcc agcgccggcg agctgcagaa gggcaacgag
     5341 ctggccctgc ccagcaagta cgtgaacttc ctgtacctgg ccagccacta cgagaagctg
     5401 aagggcagcc ccgaggacaa cgagcagaag cagctgttcg tggagcagca caagcactac
     5461 ctggacgaga tcatcgagca gatcagcgag ttcagcaagc gcgtgatcct ggccgacgcc
     5521 aacctggaca aggtgctgag cgcctacaac aagcaccgcg acaagcccat ccgcgagcag
     5581 gccgagaaca tcatccacct gttcaccctg accaacctgg gcgcccccgc cgccttcaag
     5641 tacttcgaca ccaccatcga ccgcaagcgc tacaccagca ccaaggaggt gctggacgcc
     5701 accctgatcc accagagcat caccggtctg tacgagaccc gcatcgacct gagccagctg
     5761 ggcggcgacg gcggctccgg acctccaaag aaaaagagaa aagtataccc ctacgacgtg
     5821 cccgactacg cctaataact cgagctgtgg aatgtgtgtc agttagggtg tggaaagtcc
     5881 ccaggctccc cagcaggcag aagtatgcaa agcatgcatc tcaattagtc agcaaccagg
     5941 tgtggaaagt ccccaggctc cccagcaggc agaagtatgc aaagcatgca tctcaattag
     6001 tcagcaacca tagtcccgcc cctaactccg cccatcccgc ccctaactcc gcccagttcc
     6061 gcccattctc cgccccatgg ctgactaatt ttttttattt atgcagaggc cgaggccgcc
     6121 tctgcctctg agctattcca gaagtagtga ggaggctttt ttggaggcct aggcttttgc
     6181 aaaaagctcc cgggagcttg tatatccatt ttcggatctg atcggcgcgc cataccggtc
     6241 gccaccatgg tgagcaaggg cgaggaggat aacatggcca tcatcaagga gttcatgcgc
     6301 ttcaaggtgc acatggaggg ctccgtgaac ggccacgagt tcgagatcga gggcgagggc
     6361 gagggccgcc cctacgaggg cacccagacc gccaagctga aggtgaccaa gggtggcccc
     6421 ctgcccttcg cctgggacat cctgtcccct cagttcatgt acggctccaa ggcctacgtg
     6481 aagcaccccg ccgacatccc cgactacttg aagctgtcct tccccgaggg cttcaagtgg
     6541 gagcgcgtga tgaacttcga ggacggcggc gtggtgaccg tgacccagga ctcctccctg
     6601 caggacggcg agttcatcta caaggtgaag ctgcgcggca ccaacttccc ctccgacggc
     6661 cccgtaatgc agaagaagac catgggctgg gaggcctcct ccgagcggat gtaccccgag
     6721 gacggcgccc tgaagggcga gatcaagcag aggctgaagc tgaaggacgg cggccactac
     6781 gacgctgagg tcaagaccac ctacaaggcc aagaagcccg tgcagctgcc cggcgcctac
     6841 aacgtcaaca tcaagttgga catcacctcc cacaacgagg actacaccat cgtggaacag
     6901 tacgaacgcg ccgagggccg ccactccacc ggcggcatgg acgagctgta caagtaggcg
     6961 gccgcgatcc cgcccctctc cctccccccc ccctaacgtt actggccgaa gccgcttgga
     7021 ataaggccgg tgtgcgtttg tctatatgtt attttccacc atattgccgt cttttggcaa
     7081 tgtgagggcc cggaaacctg gccctgtctt cttgacgagc attcctaggg gtctttcccc
     7141 tctcgccaaa ggaatgcaag gtctgttgaa tgtcgtgaag gaagcagttc ctctggaagc
     7201 ttcttgaaga caaacaacgt ctgtagcgac cctttgcagg cagcggaacc ccccacctgg
     7261 cgacaggtgc ctctgcggcc aaaagccacg tgtataagat acacctgcaa aggcggcaca
     7321 accccagtgc cacgttgtga gttggatagt tgtggaaaga gtcaaatggc tcacctcaag
     7381 cgtattcaac aaggggctga aggatgccca gaaggtaccc cattgtatgg gatctgatct
     7441 ggggcctcgg tgcacatgct ttacatgtgt ttagtcgagg ttaaaaaaac gtctaggccc
     7501 cccgaaccac ggggacgtgg ttttcctttg aaaaacacga tgataagctt gccacaaccc
     7561 gcgataattc ctgcagccaa tatgggatcg gccattgaac aagatggatt gcacgcaggt
     7621 tctccggccg cttgggtgga gaggctattc ggctatgact gggcacaaca gacaatcggc
     7681 tgctctgatg ccgccgtgtt ccggctgtca gcgcaggggc gcccggttct ttttgtcaag
     7741 accgacctgt ccggtgccct gaatgaactg caggacgagg cagcgcggct atcgtggctg
     7801 gccacgacgg gcgttccttg cgcagcagtg ctcgacgttg tcactgaagc gggaagggac
     7861 tggctgctat tgggcgaagt gccggggcag gatctcctgt catctcacct tgctcctgcc
     7921 gagaaagtat ccatcatggc tgatgcaatg cggcggctgc atacgcttga tccggctacc
     7981 tgcccattcg accaccaagc gaaacatcgc atcgagcgag cacgtactcg gatggaagcc
     8041 ggtcttgtcg atcaggatga tctggacgaa gagcatcagg ggctcgcgcc agccgaactg
     8101 ttcgccaggc tcaaggcgcg tatgcccgac ggcgatgatc tcgtcgtgac tcatggcgat
     8161 gcctgcttgc cgaatatcat ggtggaaaat ggccgctttt ctggattcat cgactgtggc
     8221 cggctgggtg tggcggaccg ctatcaggac atagcgttgg ctacccgtga tattgctgaa
     8281 gagcttggcg gcgaatgggc tgaccgcttc ctcgtgcttt acggtatcgc cgctcccgat
     8341 tcgcagcgca tcgccttcta tcgccttctt gacgagttct tctgaacgcg gtgctacgag
     8401 atttcgattc caccgccgcc ttctatgaaa ggttgggctt cggaatcgtt ttccgggacg
     8461 ccggctggat gatcctccag cgcggggatc tcatgctgga gttcttcgcc caccccaact
     8521 tgtttattgc agcttataat ggttacaaat aaagcaatag catcacaaat ttcacaaata
     8581 aagcattttt ttcactgcat tctagttgtg gtttgtccaa actcatcaat gtatcttatc
     8641 atgtctgtat accgtcgacc tctagctaga gcttggcgta atcatggtca tagctgtttc
     8701 ctgtgtgaaa ttgttatccg ctcacaattc cacacaacat acgagccgga agcataaagg
     8761 taagcctgaa tattgaaaaa ggaagagtat gagtattcaa catttccgtg tcgcccttat
     8821 tccctttttt gcggcatttt gccttcctgt ttttgctcac ccagaaacgc tggtgaaagt
     8881 aaaagatgct gaagatcagt tgggtgcacg agtgggttac atcgaactgg atctcaacag
     8941 cggtaagatc cttgagagtt ttcgccccga agaacgtttt ccaatgatga gcacttttaa
     9001 agttctgcta tgtggcgcgg tattatcccg tattgacgcc gggcaagagc aactcggtcg
     9061 ccgcatacac tattctcaga atgacttggt tgagtactca ccagtcacag aaaagcatct
     9121 tacggatggc atgacagtaa gagaattatg cagtgctgcc ataaccatga gtgataacac
     9181 tgcggccaac ttacttctga caacgatcgg aggaccgaag gagggggatc atgtaactcg
     9241 ccttgatcgt tgggaaccgg agctgaatga agccatacca aacgacgagc gtgacaccac
     9301 gatgcctgta gcaatggcaa caacgttgcg caaactatta actggcgaac tacttactct
     9361 agcttcccgg caacaattaa tagactggat ggaggcggat aaagttgcag gaccacttct
     9421 gcgctcggcc cttccggctg gctggtttat tgctgataaa tctggagccg gtgagcgtgg
     9481 gtctcgcggt atcattgcag cactggggcc agatggtaag ccctcccgta tcgtagttat
     9541 ctacacgacg gggagtcagg caactatgga tgaacgaaat agacagatcg ctgagatagg
     9601 tgcctcactg attaagcatt ggtaactgtc agaccaagtt tactcatata tactttagat
     9661 tgatttaaaa cttcattttt aatttaaaag gatctaggtg aagatccttt ttgataatct
     9721 catgaccaaa atcccttaac gtgagttttc gttccactga gcgtcagacc ccgtagaaaa
     9781 gatcaaagga tcttcttgag atcctttttt tctgcgcgta atctgctgct tgcaaacaaa
     9841 aaaaccaccg ctaccagcgg tggttttttt gccggatcaa gagctaccaa ctctttttcc
     9901 gaaggtaact ggcttcagca gagcgcagat accaaatact gttcttctag tgtagccgta
     9961 gttaggccac cacttcaaga actctgtagc accgcctaca tacctcgctc tgctaatcct
    10021 gttaccagtg gctgctgcca gtggcgataa gtcgtgtctt accgggttgg actcaagacg
    10081 atagttaccg gataaggcgc agcggtcggg ctgaacgggg ggttcgtgca cacagcccag
    10141 cttggagcga acgacctaca ccgaactgag atacctacag cgtgagctat gagaaagcgc
    10201 cacgcttccc gaagggagaa aggcggacag gtatccggta agcggcaggg tcggaacagg
    10261 agagcgcacg agggagcttc cagggggaaa cgcctggtat ctttatagtc ctgtcgggtt
    10321 tcgccacctc tgacttgagc gtcgattttt gtgatgctcg tcaggggggc ggagcctatg
    10381 gaaaaacgcc agca
//
