Features (pLannotate 1.2.2; 26 found; start..end, strand, type, name):
     15..148     +  rep_origin     RSF ori (fragment): Plasmids containing the RSF 1030 origin of replication can be propagated in E. coli cells that contain additional plasmids with compatible origins.
    150..242     +  CDS            lacI (fragment): lac repressor; lacI; The lac repressor binds to the lac operator to inhibit transcription in E. coli. This inhibition can be relieved by adding lactose or isopropyl-β-D-thiogalactopyranoside (IPTG).
    255..276     +  protein_bind   CAP binding site: CAP binding activates transcription in the presence of cAMP. E. coli catabolite activator protein
    291..321     +  promoter       lac promoter: promoter for the E. coli lac operon
    329..345     +  protein_bind   lac operator: The lac repressor binds to the lac operator to inhibit transcription in E. coli. This inhibition can be relieved by adding lactose or isopropyl-β-D-thiogalactopyranoside (IPTG). lac repressor encoded by lacI
    389..407     +  promoter       SP6 promoter: promoter for bacteriophage SP6 RNA polymerase
    419..437     +  promoter       T7 promoter: promoter for bacteriophage T7 RNA polymerase
    568..808     +  promoter       U6 promoter: RNA polymerase III promoter for human U6 snRNA
    816..836     +  CDS            VN155(I152L) (fragment): improved N-terminal fragment of mVenus for use in bimolecular fluorescence complementation (BiFC) (Kodama and Hu, 2010)
    837..912     +  misc_RNA       gRNA scaffold: guide RNA scaffold for the Streptococcus pyogenes CRISPR/Cas9 system
   1000..1379    +  enhancer       CMV enhancer: human cytomegalovirus immediate early enhancer
   1380..1583    +  promoter       CMV promoter: human cytomegalovirus (CMV) immediate early promoter
   1579..1612    +  LTR            5' LTR (truncated) (fragment): truncated 5' long terminal repeat (LTR) from HIV-1
   1628..1646    +  promoter       T7 promoter: promoter for bacteriophage T7 RNA polymerase
   1666..5769    +  CDS            cas9: CAS9_STRP1 - Also known as csn1 From Streptococcus pyogenes serotype M1.
   5854..6183    +  promoter       SV40 promoter: SV40 enhancer and early promoter
   6247..6957    +  CDS            mCherry: monomeric derivative of DsRed fluorescent protein (Shaner et al., 2004) mammalian codon-optimized
   6972..7558    +  misc_feature   IRES2: internal ribosome entry site (IRES) of the encephalomyocarditis virus (EMCV)
   7581..8384    +  CDS            NeoR/KanR: aminoglycoside phosphotransferase from Tn5; aph(3')-II (or nptII); confers resistance to neomycin, kanamycin, and G418 (Geneticin®)
   8396..8521    +  CDS            ble (fragment): BLE_KLEPN - Experimental evidence at protein level: Swiss-Prot protein existence level 1. Binding protein with a strong affinity to the bleomycin family of antibiotics. Binds to CL990; an antimitotic-antibiotic compound. From Klebsiella pneumoniae.
   8516..8637    +  polyA_signal   SV40 poly(A) signal: SV40 polyadenylation signal
   8710..8726    -  protein_bind   lac operator: The lac repressor binds to the lac operator to inhibit transcription in E. coli. This inhibition can be relieved by adding lactose or isopropyl-β-D-thiogalactopyranoside (IPTG). lac repressor encoded by lacI
   8734..8758    -  promoter       lac promoter (fragment): promoter for the E. coli lac operon
   8768..8787    +  promoter       AmpR promoter (fragment): bla
   8788..9648    +  CDS            AmpR: β-lactamase; bla; confers resistance to ampicillin, carbenicillin, and related antibiotics
   9819..10407   +  rep_origin     ori: high-copy-number ColE1/pMB1/pBR322/pUC origin of replication
>Addgene plasmid #111822 | pCRISPR_eGFP_314 | addgene full sequence | sequence record 217474 | Addgene NGS Result
GCCTTTTGCTGGCCTTTTGCTCACATGTTCTTTCCTGCGTTATCCCCTGATTCTGTGGATAACCGTATTA
CCGCCTTTGAGTGAGCTGATACCGCTCGCCGCAGCCGAACGACCGAGCGCAGCGAGTCAGTGAGCGAGGA
AGCGGAAGAGCGCCCAATACGCAAACCGCCTCTCCCCGCGCGTTGGCCGATTCATTAATGCAGCTGGCAC
GACAGGTTTCCCGACTGGAAAGCGGGCAGTGAGCGCAACGCAATTAATGTGAGTTAGCTCACTCATTAGG
CACCCCAGGCTTTACACTTTATGCTTCCGGCTCGTATGTTGTGTGGAATTGTGAGCGGATAACAATTTCA
CACAGGAAACAGCTATGACATGATTACGAATTGCAACGATTTAGGTGACACTATAGAAGAGAAGGAATTA
ATACGACTCACTATAGGGAGAGAGAGAGAATTACCCTCACTAAAGGGAGGAGAAGCATGAATTCCCCAGT
GGAAAGACGCGCAGGCAAAACGCACCACGTGACGGAGCGTGACCGCGCGCCGAGCGCGCGCCAAGGTCGG
GCAGGAAGAGGGCCTATTTCCCATGATTCCTTCATATTTGCATATACGATACAAGGCTGTTAGAGAGATA
ATTAGAATTAATTTGACTGTAAACACAAAGATATTAGTACAAAATACGTGACGTAGAAAGTAATAATTTC
TTGGGTAGTTTGCAGTTTTAAAATTATGTTTTAAAATGGACTATCATATGCTTACCGTAACTTGAAAGTA
TTTCGATTTCTTGGGTTTATATATCTTGTGGAAAGGACGAGGATCGCAACTACAAGACCCGCGCCGGTTT
TAGAGCTAGAAATAGCAAGTTAAAATAAGGCTAGTCCGTTATCAACTTGAAAAAGTGGCACCGAGTCGGT
GCTTTTTTCTAGACACAATTGCATGAAGAATCTGCTTAGGGTTAGGCGTTTTGCGCTGCTTCGCGATGTA
CGGGCCAGATATACGCGTTGACATTGATTATTGACTAGTTATTAATAGTAATCAATTACGGGGTCATTAG
TTCATAGCCCATATATGGAGTTCCGCGTTACATAACTTACGGTAAATGGCCCGCCTGGCTGACCGCCCAA
CGACCCCCGCCCATTGACGTCAATAATGACGTATGTTCCCATAGTAACGCCAATAGGGACTTTCCATTGA
CGTCAATGGGTGGAGTATTTACGGTAAACTGCCCACTTGGCAGTACATCAAGTGTATCATATGCCAAGTA
CGCCCCCTATTGACGTCAATGACGGTAAATGGCCCGCCTGGCATTATGCCCAGTACATGACCTTATGGGA
CTTTCCTACTTGGCAGTACATCTACGTATTAGTCATCGCTATTACCATGGTGATGCGGTTTTGGCAGTAC
ATCAATGGGCGTGGATAGCGGTTTGACTCACGGGGATTTCCAAGTCTCCACCCCATTGACGTCAATGGGA
GTTTGTTTTGGCACCAAAATCAACGGGACTTTCCAAAATGTCGTAACAACTCCGCCCCATTGACGCAAAT
GGGCGGTAGGCGTGTACGGTGGGAGGTCTATATAAGCAGAGCTCTCTGGCTAACTAGAGAACCCACTGCT
TACTGGCTTATCGAAATTAATACGACTCACTATAGGGAGACCCAAGCTTGCCACCATGGACAAGAAGTAC
AGCATCGGCCTGGACATCGGTACCAACAGCGTGGGCTGGGCCGTGATCACCGACGAGTACAAGGTGCCCA
GCAAGAAGTTCAAGGTGCTGGGCAACACCGACCGCCACAGCATCAAGAAGAACCTGATCGGCGCCCTGCT
GTTCGACAGCGGCGAGACCGCCGAGGCCACCCGCCTGAAGCGCACCGCCCGCCGCCGCTACACCCGCCGC
AAGAACCGCATCTGCTACCTGCAGGAGATCTTCAGCAACGAGATGGCCAAGGTGGACGACAGCTTCTTCC
ACCGCCTGGAGGAGAGCTTCCTGGTGGAGGAGGACAAGAAGCACGAGCGCCACCCCATCTTCGGCAACAT
CGTGGACGAGGTGGCCTACCACGAGAAGTACCCCACCATCTACCACCTGCGCAAGAAGCTGGTGGACAGC
ACCGACAAGGCCGACCTGCGCCTGATCTACCTGGCCCTGGCCCACATGATCAAGTTCCGCGGCCACTTCC
TGATCGAGGGCGACCTGAACCCCGACAACAGCGACGTGGACAAGCTGTTCATCCAGCTGGTGCAGACCTA
CAACCAGCTGTTCGAGGAGAACCCCATCAACGCCAGCGGCGTGGACGCCAAGGCCATCCTGAGCGCCCGC
CTGAGCAAGAGCCGCCGCCTGGAGAACCTGATCGCCCAGCTGCCCGGCGAGAAGAAGAACGGCCTGTTCG
GCAACCTGATCGCCCTGAGCCTGGGCCTGACCCCCAACTTCAAGAGCAACTTCGACCTGGCCGAGGACGC
CAAGCTGCAGCTGAGCAAGGACACCTACGACGACGACCTGGACAACCTGCTGGCCCAGATCGGCGACCAG
TACGCCGACCTGTTCCTGGCCGCCAAGAACCTGAGCGACGCCATCCTGCTGAGCGACATCCTGCGCGTGA
ACACCGAGATCACCAAGGCCCCCCTGAGCGCCAGCATGATCAAGCGCTACGACGAGCACCACCAGGACCT
GACCCTGCTGAAGGCCCTGGTGCGCCAGCAGCTGCCCGAGAAGTACAAGGAGATCTTCTTCGACCAGAGC
AAGAACGGCTACGCCGGCTACATCGACGGCGGCGCCAGCCAGGAGGAGTTCTACAAGTTCATCAAGCCCA
TCCTGGAGAAGATGGACGGCACCGAGGAGCTGCTGGTGAAGCTGAACCGCGAGGACCTGCTGCGCAAGCA
GCGCACCTTCGACAACGGCAGCATCCCCCACCAGATCCACCTGGGCGAGCTGCACGCCATCCTGCGCCGC
CAGGAGGACTTCTACCCCTTCCTGAAGGACAACCGCGAGAAGATCGAGAAGATCCTGACCTTCCGCATCC
CCTACTACGTGGGCCCCCTGGCCCGCGGCAACAGCCGCTTCGCCTGGATGACCCGCAAGAGCGAGGAGAC
CATCACCCCCTGGAACTTCGAGGAGGTGGTGGACAAGGGCGCCAGCGCCCAGAGCTTCATCGAGCGCATG
ACCAACTTCGACAAGAACCTGCCCAACGAGAAGGTGCTGCCCAAGCACAGCCTGCTGTACGAGTACTTCA
CCGTGTACAACGAGCTGACCAAGGTGAAGTACGTGACCGAGGGCATGCGCAAGCCCGCCTTCCTGAGCGG
CGAGCAGAAGAAGGCCATCGTGGACCTGCTGTTCAAGACCAACCGCAAGGTGACCGTGAAGCAGCTGAAG
GAGGACTACTTCAAGAAGATCGAGTGCTTCGACAGCGTGGAGATCAGCGGCGTGGAGGACCGCTTCAACG
CCAGCCTGGGCACCTACCACGACCTGCTGAAGATCATCAAGGACAAGGACTTCCTGGACAACGAGGAGAA
CGAGGACATCCTGGAGGACATCGTGCTGACCCTGACCCTGTTCGAGGACCGCGAGATGATCGAGGAGCGC
CTGAAGACCTACGCCCACCTGTTCGACGACAAGGTGATGAAGCAGCTGAAGCGCCGCCGCTACACCGGCT
GGGGCCGCCTGAGCCGCAAGCTTATCAACGGCATCCGCGACAAGCAGAGCGGCAAGACCATCCTGGACTT
CCTGAAGAGCGACGGCTTCGCCAACCGCAACTTCATGCAGCTGATCCACGACGACAGCCTGACCTTCAAG
GAGGACATCCAGAAGGCCCAGGTGAGCGGCCAGGGCGACAGCCTGCACGAGCACATCGCCAACCTGGCCG
GCAGCCCCGCCATCAAGAAGGGCATCCTGCAGACCGTGAAGGTGGTGGACGAGCTGGTGAAGGTGATGGG
CCGCCACAAGCCCGAGAACATCGTGATCGAGATGGCCCGCGAGAACCAGACCACCCAGAAGGGCCAGAAG
AACAGCCGCGAGCGCATGAAGCGCATCGAGGAGGGCATCAAGGAGCTGGGCAGCCAGATCCTGAAGGAGC
ACCCCGTGGAGAACACCCAGCTGCAGAACGAGAAGCTGTACCTGTACTACCTGCAGAACGGCCGCGACAT
GTACGTGGACCAGGAGCTGGACATCAACCGCCTGAGCGACTACGACGTGGACCACATCGTGCCCCAGAGC
TTCCTGAAGGACGACAGCATCGACAACAAGGTGCTGACCCGCAGCGACAAGAACCGCGGCAAGAGCGACA
ACGTGCCCAGCGAGGAGGTGGTGAAGAAGATGAAGAACTACTGGCGCCAGCTGCTGAACGCCAAGCTGAT
CACCCAGCGCAAGTTCGACAACCTGACCAAGGCCGAGCGCGGCGGCCTGAGCGAGCTGGACAAGGCCGGC
TTCATCAAGCGCCAGCTGGTGGAGACCCGCCAGATCACCAAGCACGTGGCCCAGATCCTGGACAGCCGCA
TGAACACCAAGTACGACGAGAACGACAAGCTGATCCGCGAGGTGAAGGTGATCACCCTGAAGAGCAAGCT
GGTGAGCGACTTCCGCAAGGACTTCCAGTTCTACAAGGTGCGCGAGATCAACAACTACCACCACGCCCAC
GACGCCTACCTGAACGCCGTGGTGGGCACCGCCCTGATCAAGAAGTACCCCAAGCTGGAGAGCGAGTTCG
TGTACGGCGACTACAAGGTGTACGACGTGCGCAAGATGATCGCCAAGAGCGAGCAGGAGATCGGCAAGGC
CACCGCCAAGTACTTCTTCTACAGCAACATCATGAACTTCTTCAAGACCGAGATCACCCTGGCCAACGGC
GAGATCCGCAAGCGCCCCCTGATCGAGACCAACGGCGAGACCGGCGAGATCGTGTGGGACAAGGGCCGCG
ACTTCGCCACCGTGCGCAAGGTGCTGAGCATGCCCCAGGTGAACATCGTGAAGAAGACCGAGGTGCAGAC
CGGCGGCTTCAGCAAGGAGAGCATCCTGCCCAAGCGCAACAGCGACAAGCTGATCGCCCGCAAGAAGGAC
TGGGACCCCAAGAAGTACGGCGGCTTCGACAGCCCCACCGTGGCCTACAGCGTGCTGGTGGTGGCCAAGG
TGGAGAAGGGCAAGAGCAAGAAGCTGAAGAGCGTGAAGGAGCTGCTGGGCATCACCATCATGGAGCGCAG
CAGCTTCGAGAAGAACCCCATCGACTTCCTGGAGGCCAAGGGCTACAAGGAGGTGAAGAAGGACCTGATC
ATCAAGCTGCCCAAGTACAGCCTGTTCGAGCTGGAGAACGGCCGCAAGCGCATGCTGGCCAGCGCCGGCG
AGCTGCAGAAGGGCAACGAGCTGGCCCTGCCCAGCAAGTACGTGAACTTCCTGTACCTGGCCAGCCACTA
CGAGAAGCTGAAGGGCAGCCCCGAGGACAACGAGCAGAAGCAGCTGTTCGTGGAGCAGCACAAGCACTAC
CTGGACGAGATCATCGAGCAGATCAGCGAGTTCAGCAAGCGCGTGATCCTGGCCGACGCCAACCTGGACA
AGGTGCTGAGCGCCTACAACAAGCACCGCGACAAGCCCATCCGCGAGCAGGCCGAGAACATCATCCACCT
GTTCACCCTGACCAACCTGGGCGCCCCCGCCGCCTTCAAGTACTTCGACACCACCATCGACCGCAAGCGC
TACACCAGCACCAAGGAGGTGCTGGACGCCACCCTGATCCACCAGAGCATCACCGGTCTGTACGAGACCC
GCATCGACCTGAGCCAGCTGGGCGGCGACGGCGGCTCCGGACCTCCAAAGAAAAAGAGAAAAGTATACCC
CTACGACGTGCCCGACTACGCCTAATAACTCGAGCTGTGGAATGTGTGTCAGTTAGGGTGTGGAAAGTCC
CCAGGCTCCCCAGCAGGCAGAAGTATGCAAAGCATGCATCTCAATTAGTCAGCAACCAGGTGTGGAAAGT
CCCCAGGCTCCCCAGCAGGCAGAAGTATGCAAAGCATGCATCTCAATTAGTCAGCAACCATAGTCCCGCC
CCTAACTCCGCCCATCCCGCCCCTAACTCCGCCCAGTTCCGCCCATTCTCCGCCCCATGGCTGACTAATT
TTTTTTATTTATGCAGAGGCCGAGGCCGCCTCTGCCTCTGAGCTATTCCAGAAGTAGTGAGGAGGCTTTT
TTGGAGGCCTAGGCTTTTGCAAAAAGCTCCCGGGAGCTTGTATATCCATTTTCGGATCTGATCGGCGCGC
CATACCGGTCGCCACCATGGTGAGCAAGGGCGAGGAGGATAACATGGCCATCATCAAGGAGTTCATGCGC
TTCAAGGTGCACATGGAGGGCTCCGTGAACGGCCACGAGTTCGAGATCGAGGGCGAGGGCGAGGGCCGCC
CCTACGAGGGCACCCAGACCGCCAAGCTGAAGGTGACCAAGGGTGGCCCCCTGCCCTTCGCCTGGGACAT
CCTGTCCCCTCAGTTCATGTACGGCTCCAAGGCCTACGTGAAGCACCCCGCCGACATCCCCGACTACTTG
AAGCTGTCCTTCCCCGAGGGCTTCAAGTGGGAGCGCGTGATGAACTTCGAGGACGGCGGCGTGGTGACCG
TGACCCAGGACTCCTCCCTGCAGGACGGCGAGTTCATCTACAAGGTGAAGCTGCGCGGCACCAACTTCCC
CTCCGACGGCCCCGTAATGCAGAAGAAGACCATGGGCTGGGAGGCCTCCTCCGAGCGGATGTACCCCGAG
GACGGCGCCCTGAAGGGCGAGATCAAGCAGAGGCTGAAGCTGAAGGACGGCGGCCACTACGACGCTGAGG
TCAAGACCACCTACAAGGCCAAGAAGCCCGTGCAGCTGCCCGGCGCCTACAACGTCAACATCAAGTTGGA
CATCACCTCCCACAACGAGGACTACACCATCGTGGAACAGTACGAACGCGCCGAGGGCCGCCACTCCACC
GGCGGCATGGACGAGCTGTACAAGTAGCGGCCGCGATCCCGCCCCTCTCCCTCCCCCCCCCCTAACGTTA
CTGGCCGAAGCCGCTTGGAATAAGGCCGGTGTGCGTTTGTCTATATGTTATTTTCCACCATATTGCCGTC
TTTTGGCAATGTGAGGGCCCGGAAACCTGGCCCTGTCTTCTTGACGAGCATTCCTAGGGGTCTTTCCCCT
CTCGCCAAAGGAATGCAAGGTCTGTTGAATGTCGTGAAGGAAGCAGTTCCTCTGGAAGCTTCTTGAAGAC
AAACAACGTCTGTAGCGACCCTTTGCAGGCAGCGGAACCCCCCACCTGGCGACAGGTGCCTCTGCGGCCA
AAAGCCACGTGTATAAGATACACCTGCAAAGGCGGCACAACCCCAGTGCCACGTTGTGAGTTGGATAGTT
GTGGAAAGAGTCAAATGGCTCACCTCAAGCGTATTCAACAAGGGGCTGAAGGATGCCCAGAAGGTACCCC
ATTGTATGGGATCTGATCTGGGGCCTCGGTGCACATGCTTTACATGTGTTTAGTCGAGGTTAAAAAAACG
TCTAGGCCCCCCGAACCACGGGGACGTGGTTTTCCTTTGAAAAACACGATGATAAGCTTGCCACAACCCG
CGATAATTCCTGCAGCCAATATGGGATCGGCCATTGAACAAGATGGATTGCACGCAGGTTCTCCGGCCGC
TTGGGTGGAGAGGCTATTCGGCTATGACTGGGCACAACAGACAATCGGCTGCTCTGATGCCGCCGTGTTC
CGGCTGTCAGCGCAGGGGCGCCCGGTTCTTTTTGTCAAGACCGACCTGTCCGGTGCCCTGAATGAACTGC
AGGACGAGGCAGCGCGGCTATCGTGGCTGGCCACGACGGGCGTTCCTTGCGCAGCAGTGCTCGACGTTGT
CACTGAAGCGGGAAGGGACTGGCTGCTATTGGGCGAAGTGCCGGGGCAGGATCTCCTGTCATCTCACCTT
GCTCCTGCCGAGAAAGTATCCATCATGGCTGATGCAATGCGGCGGCTGCATACGCTTGATCCGGCTACCT
GCCCATTCGACCACCAAGCGAAACATCGCATCGAGCGAGCACGTACTCGGATGGAAGCCGGTCTTGTCGA
TCAGGATGATCTGGACGAAGAGCATCAGGGGCTCGCGCCAGCCGAACTGTTCGCCAGGCTCAAGGCGCGT
ATGCCCGACGGCGATGATCTCGTCGTGACTCATGGCGATGCCTGCTTGCCGAATATCATGGTGGAAAATG
GCCGCTTTTCTGGATTCATCGACTGTGGCCGGCTGGGTGTGGCGGACCGCTATCAGGACATAGCGTTGGC
TACCCGTGATATTGCTGAAGAGCTTGGCGGCGAATGGGCTGACCGCTTCCTCGTGCTTTACGGTATCGCC
GCTCCCGATTCGCAGCGCATCGCCTTCTATCGCCTTCTTGACGAGTTCTTCTGAACGCGGTGCTACGAGA
TTTCGATTCCACCGCCGCCTTCTATGAAAGGTTGGGCTTCGGAATCGTTTTCCGGGACGCCGGCTGGATG
ATCCTCCAGCGCGGGGATCTCATGCTGGAGTTCTTCGCCCACCCCAACTTGTTTATTGCAGCTTATAATG
GTTACAAATAAAGCAATAGCATCACAAATTTCACAAATAAAGCATTTTTTTCACTGCATTCTAGTTGTGG
TTTGTCCAAACTCATCAATGTATCTTATCATGTCTGTATACCGTCGACCTCTAGCTAGAGCTTGGCGTAA
TCATGGTCATAGCTGTTTCCTGTGTGAAATTGTTATCCGCTCACAATTCCACACAACATACGAGCCGGAA
GCATAAAGGTAAGCCTGAATATTGAAAAAGGAAGAGTATGAGTATTCAACATTTCCGTGTCGCCCTTATT
CCCTTTTTTGCGGCATTTTGCCTTCCTGTTTTTGCTCACCCAGAAACGCTGGTGAAAGTAAAAGATGCTG
AAGATCAGTTGGGTGCACGAGTGGGTTACATCGAACTGGATCTCAACAGCGGTAAGATCCTTGAGAGTTT
TCGCCCCGAAGAACGTTTTCCAATGATGAGCACTTTTAAAGTTCTGCTATGTGGCGCGGTATTATCCCGT
ATTGACGCCGGGCAAGAGCAACTCGGTCGCCGCATACACTATTCTCAGAATGACTTGGTTGAGTACTCAC
CAGTCACAGAAAAGCATCTTACGGATGGCATGACAGTAAGAGAATTATGCAGTGCTGCCATAACCATGAG
TGATAACACTGCGGCCAACTTACTTCTGACAACGATCGGAGGACCGAAGGAGCTAACCGCTTTTTTGCAC
AACATGGGGGATCATGTAACTCGCCTTGATCGTTGGGAACCGGAGCTGAATGAAGCCATACCAAACGACG
AGCGTGACACCACGATGCCTGTAGCAATGGCAACAACGTTGCGCAAACTATTAACTGGCGAACTACTTAC
TCTAGCTTCCCGGCAACAATTAATAGACTGGATGGAGGCGGATAAAGTTGCAGGACCACTTCTGCGCTCG
GCCCTTCCGGCTGGCTGGTTTATTGCTGATAAATCTGGAGCCGGTGAGCGTGGGTCTCGCGGTATCATTG
CAGCACTGGGGCCAGATGGTAAGCCCTCCCGTATCGTAGTTATCTACACGACGGGGAGTCAGGCAACTAT
GGATGAACGAAATAGACAGATCGCTGAGATAGGTGCCTCACTGATTAAGCATTGGTAACTGTCAGACCAA
GTTTACTCATATATACTTTAGATTGATTTAAAACTTCATTTTTAATTTAAAAGGATCTAGGTGAAGATCC
TTTTTGATAATCTCATGACCAAAATCCCTTAACGTGAGTTTTCGTTCCACTGAGCGTCAGACCCCGTAGA
AAAGATCAAAGGATCTTCTTGAGATCCTTTTTTTCTGCGCGTAATCTGCTGCTTGCAAACAAAAAAACCA
CCGCTACCAGCGGTGGTTTTTTTGCCGGATCAAGAGCTACCAACTCTTTTTCCGAAGGTAACTGGCTTCA
GCAGAGCGCAGATACCAAATACTGTTCTTCTAGTGTAGCCGTAGTTAGGCCACCACTTCAAGAACTCTGT
AGCACCGCCTACATACCTCGCTCTGCTAATCCTGTTACCAGTGGCTGCTGCCAGTGGCGATAAGTCGTGT
CTTACCGGGTTGGACTCAAGACGATAGTTACCGGATAAGGCGCAGCGGTCGGGCTGAACGGGGGGTTCGT
GCACACAGCCCAGCTTGGAGCGAACGACCTACACCGAACTGAGATACCTACAGCGTGAGCTATGAGAAAG
CGCCACGCTTCCCGAAGGGAGAAAGGCGGACAGGTATCCGGTAAGCGGCAGGGTCGGAACAGGAGAGCGC
ACGAGGGAGCTTCCAGGGGGAAACGCCTGGTATCTTTATAGTCCTGTCGGGTTTCGCCACCTCTGACTTG
AGCGTCGATTTTTGTGATGCTCGTCAGGGGGGCGGAGCCTATGGAAAAACGCCAGCAACGCGGCCTTTTT
ACGGTTCCTG
